Addgene plasmid #36373: pSMP-MBD3_3
Depositing lab: George Daley. Depositing organization: Boston Children's Hospital. Publication: Chromatin-modifying enzymes as modulators of reprogramming. Onder TT, Kara N, Cherry A, Sinha AU, Zhu N, Bernt KM, Cahan P, Marcarci BO, Unternaehrer J, Gupta PB, Lander ES, Armstrong SA, Daley GQ. Nature. 2012 Mar 4;483(7391):598-602. doi: 10.1038/nature10953. PubMed 22388813.
Backbone
  Vector backbone: pSMP
  Backbone manufacturer: Steve Elledge
  Backbone size w/o insert (bp): 6699
  Vector type: Mammalian Expression, Retroviral, RNAi
  Selectable markers: Puromycin
Growth in bacteria
  Bacterial resistance: Ampicillin, 100 μg/mL
  Growth temperature: 30°C
  Growth strain: Stbl3
  Copy number: High Copy
Gene/Insert
  Gene/Insert name: MBD3
  gRNA/shRNA sequence: GCCAGCCTTCGCTTCTGAA
  Species: H. sapiens (human)
  Entrez Gene: MBD3
  Cloning method: Restriction Enzyme; 5′ cloning site XhoI (not destroyed); 3′ cloning site EcoRI (not destroyed)
  Sequencing primers: 5′ pSMP-F
Terms and licenses: Academic/Nonprofit Terms; Industry Terms: Not Available to Industry
How to cite: pSMP-MBD3_3 was a gift from George Daley (Addgene plasmid # 36373 ; http://n2t.net/addgene:36373 ; RRID:Addgene_36373)
