[The description below was written by a language model from this plasmid's Addgene catalogue record.]
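Description:
pSMP-MBD3_3 is a retroviral RNAi vector built on the pSMP backbone (about 6.7 kb without insert) and designed to knock down human MBD3, the methyl-CpG binding domain protein 3 gene. The record classifies it as a mammalian expression, retroviral and RNAi construct, so it is meant to be packaged into retroviral particles and delivered to mammalian cells, where the integrated provirus provides stable expression of a short hairpin RNA. Transduced cells can be selected with puromycin. In bacteria the plasmid is maintained as a high-copy, ampicillin-resistant construct. The record specifies a recombination-deficient host strain, a common choice for vectors carrying retroviral repeats and hairpin sequences.

The payload is a single shRNA targeting MBD3, cloned between XhoI and EcoRI sites that both remain intact, so the hairpin cassette can be excised or swapped. The "_3" suffix suggests it is one of several independent hairpins against the same gene, although the record does not say so. No feature table is provided, and the catalogue fields do not state which promoter drives the hairpin or the puromycin marker, whether the hairpin is embedded in a microRNA scaffold, or the details of the LTRs and packaging signal, so these cannot be confirmed from this entry.

The associated publication concerns chromatin-modifying enzymes as modulators of reprogramming, indicating that the construct was used for loss-of-function testing of MBD3 in that context. More generally, it suits stable, selectable MBD3 knockdown in human cells amenable to retroviral transduction.
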