>Addgene plasmid #36373 | pSMP-MBD3_3 | depositor partial sequence | sequence record 45530 | hairpin
TGCTGTTGACAGTGAGCGCCGCCAGCCTTCGCTTCTGAAATAGTGAAGCCACAGATGTATTTCAGAAGCG
AAGGCTGGCGTTGCCTACTGCCTCGGA
