>Addgene plasmid #36373 | pSMP-MBD3_3 | addgene partial sequence | sequence record 46624 | pSMP-F (5' TACATCGTGACCTGGGAAG 3')
TGAACCTCCTCGTTCGACCCCGCCTCGATCCTCCCTTTATCCAGCCCTCACTCCTTCTCTAGGCGCCGGA
ATTAGATCTCTCGACTAGGGATAACAGGGTAATTGTTTGAATGAGGCTTCAGTACTTTACAGAATCGTTG
CCTGCACATCTTGGAAACACTTGCTGGGATTACTTCTTCAGGTTAACCCAACAGAAGGCTCGAGAAGGTA
TATTGCTGTTGACAGTGAGCGCCGCCAGCCTTCGCTTCTGAAATAGTGAAGCCACAGATGTATTTCAGAA
GCGAAGGCTGGCGTTGCCTACTGCCTCGGAATTCAAGGGGCTACTTTAGGAGCAATTATCTTGTTTACTA
AAACTGAATACCTTGCTATCTCTTTGATACATTTTTACAAAGCTGAATTAAAATGGTATAAATTAAATCA
CTTTTTTCAATTGGAAGACTAATGCGTTTAAACACGCGGCGACGCGTTCTACCGGGTAGGGGAGGCGCTT
TTCCCAAGGCAGTCTGGAGCATGCGCTTTAGCAGCCCCGCTGGGCACTTGGCGCTACACAAGTGGCCTCT
GGCCTCGCACACATTCCACATCCACCGGTAGGCGCCAACCGGCTCCGTTCTTTGGTGGCCCCTTCGCGCC
ACCTTCTACTCCTCCCCTAGTCAGGAAGTTCCCCCCCGCCCCGCAGCTCGCGTCGTGCAGGACGTGACAA
ATGGAAGTAGCACGTCTCACTAGTCTCGTGCAGATGGACAGCACCGCTG
